>Addgene plasmid #240689 | pREC1010-Hcl1 | addgene full sequence | sequence record 482371 | Addgene NGS Result
CATCTCGCTGCGGTACTCGTCCAGCGCCGTGCGCCGGTGGCGGCTAAGCTGCCGCTCGGGCAGTTCGAGG
CTGGCCAGCCTGCGGGCCTTCTCCTGCTGCCGCTGGGCCTGCTCGATCTGCTGGCCAGCCTGCTGCACCA
GCGCCGGGCCAGCGGTGGCGGTCTTGCCCTTGGATTCACGCAGCAGCACCCACGGCTGATAACCGGCGCG
GGTGGTGTGCTTGTCCTTGCGGTTGGTGAAGCCCGCCAAGCGGCCATAGTGGCGGCTGTCGGCGCTGGCC
GGGTCGGCGTCGTACTCGCTGGCCAGCGTCCGGGCAATCTGCCCCCGAAGTTCACCGCCTGCGGCGTCGG
CCACCTTGACCCATGCCTGATAGTTCTTCGGGCTGGTTTCCACTACCAGGGCAGGCTCCCGGCCCTCGGC
TTTCATGTCATCCAGGTCAAACTCGCTGAGGTCGTCCACCAGCACCAGACCATGCCGCTCCTGCTCGGCG
GGCCTGATATACACGTCATTGCCCTGGGCATTCATCCGCTTGAGCCATGGCGTGTTCTGGAGCACTTCGG
CGGCTGACCATTCCCGGTTCATCATCTGGCCGGTGGTGGCGTCCCTGACGCCGATATCGAAGCGCTCACA
GCCCATGGCCTTGAGCTGTCGGCCTATGGCCTGCAAAGTCCTGTCGTTCTTCATCGGGCCACCAAGCGAT
TCCCACACATTATACGAGCCGGAAGCATAAAGTGTAGCTAGATCCGAAGGATGAGCCGGGCTGAATGATC
GACCGAGACAGGCCCTGCGGGGCTGCACACGCGCCCCCACCCTTCGGGTAGGGGGAAAGGCCGCTAAAGC
GGCTAAAAGCGCTCCAGCGTATTTCTGCGGGGTTTGGTGTGGGGTTTAGCGGGCTTTGCCCGCCTTTCCC
CCTGCCGCGCAGCGGTGGGGCGGTGTGTAGCCTAGCGCAGCGAATAGACCAGCTATCCGGCCTCTGGCCG
GGCATATTGGGCAAGGGCAGCAGCGCCCCACAAGGGCGCTGATAACCGCGCCTAGTGGATTATTCTTAGA
TAATCATGGATGGATTTTTCCAACACCCCGCCAGCCCCCGCCCCTGCTGGGTTTGCAGGTTTGGGGGCGT
GACAGTTATTGCAGGGGTTCGTGACAGTTATTGCAGGGGGGCGTGACAGTTATTGCAGGGGTTCGTGACA
GTTAGGGCGCGCCCAGCTGTCTAGGGCGGCGGATTTGTCCTACTCAGGAGAGCGTTCACCGACAAACAAC
AGATAAAACGAAAGGCCCAGTCTTTCGACTGAGCCTTTCGTTTTATTTGATGCCTTTAATTAAACGTTCG
TAATCAAGCCACTTCCTTTTTGCATTGACGCAGGGTGTCGGAAGGCAACTCGCCGAACGCGCTCCTATAG
TTTTCAGCGAAGCGTCCCAAATGTAAGAAGCCGTAGTCTAGGGCTATCTCAGTTATACTACGCACATTGG
CACTGGGATCGTTCAAGCAGGCGCGGATGCTTTCGAGCTTGCGGTTGCGGATGTAGTTCTTCGGCGTGGT
GCCGGCGTGCTTCTCGAACAAATTGTAGAGCGAGCGTGGACTCATCATCGCCAGCTCCGCTAACCGCTCA
AGGCTGATATTCCGTTTGAGATTCTCCTCAATGAATTGAACGACTCGCTCGAAAGACGGGTTACCTTTGC
TGAAAATTTCACGGCTGACATTGCTGCCCAGCATTTCGAGCAGCTTGGAAGCGATGATCCCCGCATAGTG
CTCTTGGACCCGAGGCATCGACTTTGTATGTTCCGCTTCGTCACAAACTAACCCGAGTAGATTGATAAAG
CCATCGAGTTGCTGGAGATTGTGTCGCGCGGCGAAACGGATACCCTCCCTCGGCTTGTGCCAATTGTTGT
CACTGCACGCCCGATCAAGGACCACTGAGGGCAATTTAACGATAAATTTCTCGCAATCTTCTGAATAGGT
CAGGTCGGCTTGGTCATCCGGATTGAGCAGCAATAGTTCGCCCGGCGCAAAATAGTGCTCCTGGCCATGG
CCACGCCACAGGCAATGGCCTTTGAGTATTATTTGCAGATGATAACAGGTCTCTAATCCAGGCGAGATTA
CCCTCACGCTACCGCCGTAGCTGATTCGACACAGATCGAGGCATCCGAAGATTCTGTGGTGCAGCCTGCC
TGCCGGGCGCCCGCCCTTGGGCAGGCGAATAGAGTGCGTACCGACATACTGGTTAACATAATCGGAGACT
GCATAGGGCTCGGCGTGGACGAAGATCTGACTTTTCTCGTTCAATAAGCAAAAATCCATAGTTCACGGTT
CTCTTATTTTAATGTGGGCTGCTTGGTGTGATGTAGAAAGGCGCCAAGTCGATGAAAATGCATCTCGACG
TGATGCGTATACGGGTTACCCCCATTGCCACGTTGCGCCATCCTTTTTGCAATCAGTGACCACTTTTCCA
AGCAAAAATAACGCCAAGCAGAACGAAGACGTTCTTTTTAAGAAGCGAGAACACCAGAAGTTCGTGCTGT
CGGGGCATGGGGCGACGAATTGGCGGATAAAGGGGATCTGCTGGATATTACGGCCTTTTTAAAGACCGTA
AAGAAAAATAAGCACAAGTTTTATCCGGCCTTTATTCACATTCTTGCCCGCCTGATGAATGCTCATCCGT
AATTACGTATGGCAATGAAAGACGGTGAGCTGGTGATATGGGATAGTGTTCACCCTTGTTACACCGTTTT
CCATGAGCAAACTGAAACGTTTTCATCGCTCTGGAGTGAATACCACGACGATTTCCGGCAGTTTCTACAC
ATATATTCGCAAGATGTGGCGTGTTACGGTGAAAACCTGGCCTATTTCCCTAAAGGGTTTATTGAGAATA
TGTTTTTCGTCTCAGCCAATCCCTGGGTGAGTTTCACCAGTTTTGATTTAAACGTGGCCAATATGGACAA
CTTCTTCGCCCCCGTTTTCACCATGCATGGGAATTAGCTTGATCTGACCAACGACCGGTAGCGGAGCTAT
CCAACGGCGGTATACCAGGAAAACACACAGCAGGTACATCAGAACAGTACCATGACTGAAGAACAAATAG
TTTTTTCCTGATCCATAAAGCAGAACGGCCTGCTCCATGACAAATCTGGCTCCCCAACTAATGCCCCATG
CAGCCAGCATAACCAGCATAAAGTGCAGTGTCCGGTTTGATAGGGATAAGTCCAGCCTTGCAAGAAGCGG
ATACAGGAGTGCAAAAAATGGCTATCTCTAGTAAGGCCTACCCCTTAGGCTTTATGCAACCTCTAGGATC
CGAATTCGAAGGAGATATACATTTGTCAATGATTCAAAAAGATTATACAGATAGTTTTATTTTAAATGCT
TTGAATCTACCAACTATTTCAGATTTAGATTCGTTATCTGATGCTTTTGCAATCAGTAAAAGACTTATCT
TTTTATTAACCAAAAAAACAGAAAACTATTACAAAAGATTTTATATTAAAAAGAGAGATGGTACAAGTAG
AGAGATACTTAGTCCCACATATTCTTTAAAATTAATACAACGATGGATTTTGAAAGAAATATTGGAGAAA
GTTAGTTTATCAGAGCAAGCGATGGCATATAAAAAAGGGAAAAATAATGGCATAAAGAAAAATGCAATGC
ATCATAGATACAGCCTATATATACTTGAAATGGATATTAAAGATTTTTTCCATTCAATAAAAAGAGAAAG
AGTGTTTTATCTTTTTAAGAACTTGGGCTATAACAATATGGTTTCAAATATCTTAACTAATCTATGTACT
TATAATGGGTATTTACCTCAAGGGGGAGTTTGCTCGCCTTATATTTCCAATTTAATTTGTTACAGGTTAG
ATAATCGGTTGTCAGGATTATGTGGAAAAAGGGATATTCTTTATACAAGATATGCTGACGATTTAACCTT
TTCAAGTGATAATAAACAGACACTTACTAAAGCGATAAATATTATAATTAACATAATTGAGGATGAAGGA
TTTAAAGTCAATAAAAATAAGACAAGACTGCTATCTCCAGGTTCACACAAAAAAGTTACTGGAATTACTG
TGAATGATAGTAAAATAAAGGCAAGTAAGCAATTAAAACGAACTGTTAGAGCAATGATACATCAGGCAAT
AGTTACAGCCGATTATAGCCAGATTGATAGAATTAGAGGGATAGTATCTTATATAAATTCCATTGAAGTT
GGATATAGGGAAAAAGTTATAACTTACATAAATAGTTTATCAAATAAGGATTACGCATTTTTTGAGGAAA
TAGTTGAGCGGTTTAATGACAACAAGATTTTTAAGGAAATACAAGATATGAATTATAAAGGATATGATTA
CGATGACCAGGTTAGTCTGGAGTTAGAAAAAATAGTGAGTGCCAGGCAAGAATATCTCGGAAAAATTGGA
AAAGTGGACTTTTTGTCAGCACATATACAAAGTCAACAAGATGAGTTCAAAACAAATGCTGCTGCAACTA
AAGAAACTTATGAATAGTACCGTTCATATGAGGCTAGAGCAGGTGATATTATTGACAACATCGTTATCCT
TAGATGCTACTACTTTTGTATAAACGTGCACAATATTTATTTATATGAAAGTAGTGGGAAGTGGTTCGCT
TTCCGAGGTGCTATGTCAGGACTATATTTAATGAAGTAAGAAGTGAAGAGCGAGTGTGAGCCGTTGTAGC
TTCAACCTGTCCCTTACGAATAGCTCTTCACCCCTTACTTCATCAAAAGGAATAAAGGTAAGGAGGACGG
TGTTGTCAATGATGCCACCTGCATGATCCGCGGCCGCACTCGATCGAAATAATTTTGTTTAACTTTAAGG
AGGTTTGGAATGAACCAAATCGTGAAGTTCACTGACGACTCTGGCCTGGCGGTTCAAGTTACTCCAGACG
ATGTTCGCCGTTATATCTGTGAGAACGCTACTGAAAAAGAGGTGGGCCTCTTTCTGCAACTCTGTCAGAC
TCAACGTCTGAATCCGTTTGTGAAAGACGCTTACCTGGTGAAATACGGCGGTGCTCCAGCTTCTATGATT
ACTTCCTATCAAGTTTTTAACCGTCGCGCGTGTCGTGATGCTAACTATGATGGTATCAAATCTGGTGTGG
TTGTTCTGCGTGACGGTGATGTTGTGCATAAACGTGGTGCTGCGTGCTACAAAAAGGCGGGTGAGGAGCT
CATCGGTGGTTGGGCGGAAGTTCGCTTTAAGGATGGCCGCGAGACTGCGTATGCTGAGGTGGCGCTCGAC
GACTATTCCACCGGCAAATCTAATTGGGCGAAAATGCCGGGTGTTATGATCGAAAAATGCGCGAAGGCTG
CTGCTTGGCGCCTCGCGTTCCCGGACACTTTTCAGGGCATGTACGCTGCGGAGGAAATGGATCAAGCGCA
ACAGCCAGAACAGGTGCGCGCTCAGGCGGAGCAACCAGTGGATCTCCAGCCAATCCGCGAACTCTTCAAG
CCATATTGCGAACACTTCGGCATCACTCCGGCTGAGGGTATGACTGCTGTTTGTGGTGCGGTGGGCGCTG
AAGGCATGCACTCTATGACCGAGCAGCAAGCTCGCCGTGCTCGCGCTTGGATGGAGGAAGAAATGGCTGC
GCCAGCTGTGGAAGCGGAGTATGAGGTTGTTGACGAGGGCGAGGTGTTTTAAGGATCCAGGAGAATACAC
ATGGCCAGCAGAGGCGTAAACAAGGTTATTCTCGTTGGTAATCTGGGTCAGGACCCGGAAGTACGCTACA
TGCCAAATGGTGGCGCAGTTGCCAACATTACGCTGGCTACTTCCGAATCCTGGCGTGATAAAGCGACCGG
CGAGATGAAAGAGCAGACTGAATGGCACCGCGTTGTGCTGTTCGGCAAACTGGCAGAAGTGGCCAGCGAA
TATCTGCGTAAAGGTTCTCAGGTTTATATCGAAGGTCAGCTGCGTACCCGTAAATGGACCGATCAATCCG
GTCAGGATCGCTACACCACAGAAGTCGTGGTGAACGTTGGCGGCACCATGCAGATGCTGGGTGGTCGTCA
GGGTGGTGGCGCTCCGGCAGGTGGTAATATCGGTGGTGGTCAGCCGCAGGGCGGTTGGGGTCAGCCTCAG
CAGCCGCAGGGTGGCAATCAGTTCAGCGGCGGCGCGCAGTCTCGCCCGCAGCAGTCCGCTCCGGCAGCGC
CGTCTAACGAGCCGCCGATGGACTTTGATGATGACATTCCGTTCTGATCTAGAGTCGACCTGCAGGCATG
CAAGCTTGCGGCCGCGTCGTGACTGGGAAAACCCTGGCGACTAGTCTTGGACTCCTGTTGATAGATCCAG
TAATGACCTCAGAACTCCATCTGGATTTGTTCAGAACGCTCGGTTGCCGCCGGGCGTTTTTTATTGGTGA
GAATCCAGGGGTCCCCAATAATTACGATTTAAATTTGTGTCTCAAAATCTCTGATGTTACATTGCACAAG
ATAAAAATATATCATCATGAACAATAAAACTGTCTGCTTACATAAACAGTAATACAAGGGGTGTTATGAG
CCATATTCAGCGTGAAACGAGCTGTAGCCGTCCGCGTCTGAACAGCAACATGGATGCGGATCTGTATGGC
TATAAATGGGCGCGTGATAACGTGGGTCAGAGCGGCGCGACCATTTATCGTCTGTATGGCAAACCGGATG
CGCCGGAACTGTTTCTGAAACATGGCAAAGGCAGCGTGGCGAACGATGTGACCGATGAAATGGTGCGTCT
GAACTGGCTGACCGAATTTATGCCGCTGCCGACCATTAAACATTTTATTCGCACCCCGGATGATGCGTGG
CTGCTGACCACCGCGATTCCGGGCAAAACCGCGTTTCAGGTGCTGGAAGAATATCCGGATAGCGGCGAAA
ACATTGTGGATGCGCTGGCCGTGTTTCTGCGTCGTCTGCATAGCATTCCGGTGTGCAACTGCCCGTTTAA
CAGCGATCGTGTGTTTCGTCTGGCCCAGGCGCAGAGCCGTATGAACAACGGCCTGGTGGATGCGAGCGAT
TTTGATGATGAACGTAACGGCTGGCCGGTGGAACAGGTGTGGAAAGAAATGCATAAACTGCTGCCGTTTA
GCCCGGATAGCGTGGTGACCCACGGCGATTTTAGCCTGGATAACCTGATTTTCGATGAAGGCAAACTGAT
TGGCTGCATTGATGTGGGCCGTGTGGGCATTGCGGATCGTTATCAGGATCTGGCCATTCTGTGGAACTGC
CTGGGCGAATTTAGCCCGAGCCTGCAAAAACGTCTGTTTCAGAAATATGGCATTGATAATCCGGATATGA
ACAAACTGCAATTTCATCTGATGCTGGATGAATTTTTCTAATAATTAATTGGACCGCGGTCCGCGCGTTG
TCCTTTTCCGCTGCATAACCCTGCTTCGGGGTCATTATAGCGATTTTTTCGGTATATCCATCCTTTTTCG
CACGATATACAGGATTTTGCCAAAGGGTTCGTGTAGACTTTCCTTGGTGTATCCAACGGCGTCAGCCGGG
CAGGATAGGTGAAGTAGGCCCACCCGCGAGCGGGTGTTCCTTCTTCACTGTCCCTTATTCGCACCTGGCG
GTGCTCAACGGGAATCCTGCTCTGCGAGGCTGGCCGTAGGCCGGCCTCAGCCTGCCGCCTTGGGCCGGGT
GATGTCGTACTTGCCCGCCGCGAACTCGGTTACCGTCCAGCCCAGCGCGACCAGCTCCGGCAACGCCTCG
CGCACCCGCTGGCGGCGCTTGCGCATGGTCGAACCACTGGCCTCTGACGGCCAGACATAGCCGCACAAGG
TATCTATGGAAGCCTTGCCGGTTTTGCCGGGGTCGATCCAGCCACACAGCCGCTGGTGCAGCAGGCGGGC
GGTTTCGCTGTCCAGCGCCCGCACCTCGTCCATGCTGATGCGCACATGCTGGCCGCCACCCATGACGGCC
TGCGCGATCAAGGGGTTCAGGGCCACGTACAGGCGCCCGTCCGCCTCGTCGCTGGCGTACTCCGACAGCA
GCCGAAACCCCTGCCGCTTGCGGCCATTCTGGGCGATGATGGATACCTTCCAAAGGCGCTCGATGCAGTC
CTGTATGTGCTTGAGCGCCCCACCACTATCGACCTCTGCCCCGATTTCCTTTGCCAGCGCCCGATAGCTA
CCTTTGACCACCATGGCATCAGCGGTGACGGCCTCCCACTTGGGTTCCAGGAACAGCCGGAGCTGCCGTC
CGCCTTCGGTCTTGGGTTCCGGGCCAAGCACTAGGCCATTAGGCCCAGCCATGGCCACCAGCCCTTGCAG
GATGCGCAGATCATCAGCGCCCAGCGGCTCCGGGCCGCTGAACTCGATCCGCTTGCCGTCGCCGTAGTCA
TACGTCACGTCCAGCTTGCTGCGCTTGCGCTCGCCCCGCTTGAGGGCACGGAACAGGCCGGGGGCCAGAC
AGTGCGCCGGGTCGTGCCGGACGTGGCTGAGGCTGTGCTTGTTCTTAGGCTTCACCACGGGGCACCCCCT
TGCTCTTGCGCTGCCTCTCCAGCACGGCGGGCTTGAGCACCCCGCCGTCATGCCGCCTGAACCACCGATC
AGCGAACGGTGCGCCATAGTTGGCCTTGCTCACACCGAAGCGGACGAAGAACCGGCGCTGGTCGTCGTCC
ACACCCCATTCCTCGGCCTCGGCGCTGGTCATGCTCGACAGGTAGGACTGCCAGCGGATGTTATCGACCA
GTACCGAGCTGCCCCGGCTGGCCTGCTGCTGGTCGCCTGCGCCCATCATGGCCGCGCCCTTGCTGGCATG
GTGCAGGAACACGATAGAGCACCCGGTATCGGCGGCGATGGCCTCCATGCGACCGATGACCTGGGCCATG
GGGCCGCTGGCGTTTTCTTCCTCGATGTGGAACCGGCGCAGCGTGTCCAGCACCATCAGGCGGCGGCCCT
CGGCGGCGCGCTTGAGGCCGTCGAACCACTCCGGGGCCATGATGTTGGGCAGGCTGCCGATCAGCGGCTG
GATCAGCAGGCCGTCAGCCACGGCTTGCCGTTCCTCGGCGCTGAGGTGCGCCCCAAGGGCGTGCAGGCGG
TGATGAATGGCGGTGGGCGGGTCTTCGGCGGGCAGGTAGATCACCGGGCCGGTGGGCAGTTCGCCCACCT
CCAGCAGATCCGGCCCGCCTGCAATCTGTGCGGCCAGTTGCAGGGCCAGCATGGATTTACCGGCACCACC
GGGCGACACCAGCGCCCCGACCGTACCGGCCACCATGTTGGGCAAAACGTAGTCCAGCGGTGGCGGCGCT
GCTGCGAACGCCTCCAGAATATTGATAGGCTTATGGGTAGCCATTGATTGCCTCCTTTGCAGGCAGTTGG
TGGTTAGGCGCTGGCGGGGTCACTACCCCCGCCCTGCGCCGCTCTGAGTTCTTCCAGGCACTCGCGCAGC
GCCTCGTATTCGTCGTCGGTCAGCCAGAACTTGCGCTGACGCATCCCTTTGGCCTTCATGCGCTCGGCAT
ATCGCGCTTGGCGTACAGCGTCAGGGCTGGCCAGCAGGTCGCCGGTCTGCTTGTCCTTTTGGTCTTTCAT
ATCAGTCACCGAGAAACTTGCCGGGGCCGAAAGGCTTGTCTTCGCGGAACAAGGACAAGGTGCAGCCGTC
AAGGTTAAGGCTGGCCATATCAGCGACTGAAAAGCGGCCAGCCTCGGCCTTGTTTGACGTATAACCAAAG
CCACCGGGCAACCAATAGCCCTTGTCACTTTTGATCAGGTAGACCGACCCTGAAGCGCTTTTTTCGTATT
CCATAAAACCCCCTTCTGTGCGTGAGTACTCATAGTATAACAGGCGTGAGTACCAACGCAAGCACTACAT
GCTGAAATCTGGCCCGCCCCTGTCCATGCCTCGCTGGCGGGGTGCCGGTGCCCGTGCCAGCTAGGCCCGC
GCAAGCTGGACGCTGGGCAGACCCATGACCTTGCTGACGGTGCGCTCGATGTAATCCGCTTCGTGGCCGG
GCTTGCGCTCTGCCAGCGCTGGGCTGGCCTCGGCCATGGCCTTGCCGATTTCCTCGGCACTGCGGCCCCG
GCTGGCCAGCTTCTGCGCGGCGATAAAGTCGCACTTGCTGAGGTCATCACCGAAGCGCTTGACCAGCCCG
GC
Features (pLannotate 1.2.2; 17 found; start..end, strand, type, name):
    708..736     -  promoter       lac UV5 promoter (fragment): E. coli lac promoter with an "up" mutation
    791..1185    +  rep_origin     RSF1010 oriV: replication origin of the broad-host-range plasmid RSF1010; requires the RSF1010 RepA/B/C proteins for replication (Scholz et al., 1989)
   1223..1309    -  terminator     rrnB T1 terminator: Escherichia coli rrnB; transcription terminator T1 from the E. coli rrnB gene
   1334..2299    -  CDS            XylS: XylS regulator encoded by the Pseudomonas putida TOL plasmid pWWO; xylS; stimulates transcription from the Pm promoter in the presence of aromatic compounds such as m-toluate or benzoate
   2560..2965    +  CDS            CmR (fragment): chloramphenicol acetyltransferase; cat; confers resistance to chloramphenicol
   2927..3187    -  CDS            YPRA_ECOLX (fragment): Protein predicted: Swiss-Prot protein existence level 4. From Escherichia coli.
   3199..3279    +  promoter       Pm promoter: The bacterial Pm promoter is activated by XylS in the presence of benzoate or m-toluate (Marqués et al., 1999).
   5671..6204    +  CDS            ssb: SSB_ECOLI - Also known as exrB, lexC. Experimental evidence at protein level: Swiss-Prot protein existence level 1. Plays an important role in DNA replication, recombination and repair. Binds to ssDNA and to an array of partner proteins to recruit them to their sites of action during DNA metabolism. Acts as a sliding platform that migrates on DNA via reptation. SSB or its 10 C-terminal amino acids stimulates the ATPase activity of RadD (PubMed:27519413). From Escherichia coli (strain K12).
   6208..6237    +  misc_feature   MCS (fragment): pUC18/19 multiple cloning site
   6245..6269    +  CDS            lacZα (fragment): LacZα fragment of β-galactosidase; lacZ fragment
   6280..6374    +  terminator     lambda t0 terminator: transcription terminator from phage lambda
   6506..7318    +  CDS            aphA1: KKA1_ECOLX - Also known as nptI. Protein inferred from homology: Swiss-Prot protein existence level 3. Resistance to kanamycin and structurally-related aminoglycosides, including amikacin. From Escherichia coli.
   7488..7596    +  oriT           oriT: incP origin of transfer
   7607..8458    -  CDS            RSF1010 RepC (fragment): replication protein C of the broad-host-range plasmid RSF1010 (Scholz et al., 1989); repC
   8445..9284    -  CDS            RSF1010 RepA: replication protein A of the broad-host-range plasmid RSF1010 (Scholz et al., 1989); repA
   9276..9350    -  ncRNA          Plasmid R1162: Accession: RF00043 - R1162-like plasmid antisense RNA
   9795..684     -  CDS            RSF1010 RepB (across the origin): replication protein B of the broad-host-range plasmid RSF1010 (Scholz et al., 1989); repB
