[The description below was written by a language model from this plasmid's Addgene catalogue record and pLannotate feature annotations shown in this document.]
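Description:
pREC1010-Hcl1 is a low-copy, broad-host-range bacterial expression plasmid of about 10.1 kb, derived from the pORTMAGE-Ec1 backbone and built for retron-mediated recombineering. Replication relies on the RSF1010 system: the oriV origin together with the plasmid-encoded RepA, RepB and RepC proteins, which allow maintenance in many phylogenetically diverse bacteria rather than only E. coli. An annotated incP-type oriT suggests the plasmid can be mobilised by conjugation if transfer functions are supplied in trans. Selection is by kanamycin through the aphA1 (nptI) aminoglycoside phosphotransferase gene. The partial CmR, lacZα, MCS and lac UV5 annotations appear to be non-functional backbone remnants.

The payload is a roughly 2.9 kb synthetic "recombitron" operon comprising the Hcl1 retron reverse transcriptase, its cognate Hcl1 ncRNA, the single-stranded DNA annealing protein CspRecT and E. coli SSB. It is driven by the Pm promoter, which is activated by the divergently encoded XylS regulator in the presence of m-toluate or benzoate, and it ends at a lambda t0 terminator. The feature table names only ssb within this operon. The unannotated region between Pm and ssb presumably holds the retron components and CspRecT, which the annotation tool did not recognise. The ncRNA carries a stuffer flanked by SapI sites, so that a user-defined editing donor can be inserted by Type IIS cloning. On induction, the reverse transcriptase copies the modified ncRNA into single-stranded donor DNA inside the cell, and CspRecT and SSB promote its incorporation into the genome. The plasmid therefore serves as an entry vector for programmable genome editing across distinct bacterial species.
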