Addgene plasmid #240689: pREC1010-Hcl1
Purpose: RSF1010 origin of replication plasmid containing Hcl recombitron with a SapI flanked stuffer in the ncRNA expressed by Pm promoter
Depositing lab: Seth Shipman. Depositing organization: J. David Gladstone Institutes. Publication: Genome editing of phylogenetically distinct bacteria using cross-species retron-mediated recombineering. Gonzalez-Delgado A, Bonillo-Lopez L, Johnson MS, Knodlseder N, Ko CC, Lekbach Y, Oh JH, Selvakumar H, Wold MC, Yu Z, Aragon V, Gralnick JA, Guell M, Hatfull GF, Keitz BK, Koskella B, Mutalik VK, van Pijkeren JP, Shipman SL. Nat Biotechnol. 2026 Apr 23. doi: 10.1038/s41587-026-03076-6. PubMed 42026131.
Backbone
  Vector backbone: pORTMAGE-Ec1
  Backbone manufacturer: George Church (Addgene #138474)
  Vector type: Bacterial Expression
Growth in bacteria
  Bacterial resistance: Kanamycin, 50 μg/mL
  Growth temperature: 37°C
  Growth strain: DH5alpha
  Copy number: Low Copy
Gene/Insert
  Gene/Insert name: Hcl1 RT, Hcl1 ncRNA, CspRecT and EcSSB
  Species: Synthetic
  Insert size (bp): 2908
  Mutation: WT
  Cloning method: Gibson Cloning
Terms and licenses: Academic/Nonprofit Terms; Industry Terms: Not Available to Industry
Depositor comments: Please visit https://doi.org/10.1101/2025.06.16.660010 for bioRxiv preprint.
How to cite: pREC1010-Hcl1 was a gift from Seth Shipman (Addgene plasmid # 240689 ; http://n2t.net/addgene:240689 ; RRID:Addgene_240689)
